>Addgene plasmid #168850 | pEntry_SARS-CoV-1-nsp8 | addgene full sequence | sequence record 410928 | Addgene NGS Result
CAAATAATGATTTTATTTTGACTGATAGTGACCTGTTCGTTGCAACAAATTGATGAGCAATGCTTTTTTA
TAATGCCAACTTTGTACAAAAAAGCAGAAGGGCCGTCAAGGCCAGGATCCATGGGATCCGCTATTGCTTC
AGAATTTAGTTCTTTACCATCATATGCCGCTTATGCCACTGCCCAGGAGGCCTATGAGCAGGCTGTAGCT
AATGGTGATTCTGAAGTCGTTCTCAAAAAGTTAAAGAAATCTTTGAATGTGGCTAAATCTGAGTTTGACC
GTGATGCTGCCATGCAACGCAAGTTGGAAAAGATGGCAGATCAGGCTATGACCCAAATGTACAAACAGGC
AAGATCTGAGGACAAGAGGGCAAAAGTAACTAGTGCTATGCAAACAATGCTCTTCACTATGCTTAGGAAG
CTTGATAATGATGCACTTAACAACATTATCAACAATGCGCGTGATGGTTGTGTTCCACTCAACATCATAC
CATTGACTACAGCAGCCAAACTCATGGTTGTTGTCCCTGATTATGGTACCTACAAGAACACTTGTGATGG
TAACACCTTTACATATGCATCTGCACTCTGGGAAATCCAGCAAGTTGTTGATGCGGATAGCAAGATTGTT
CAACTTAGTGAAATTAACATGGACAATTCACCAAATTTGGCTTGGCCTCTTATTGTTACAGCTCTAAGAG
CCAACTCAGCTGTTAAACTACAGCTTAATTAAGACGCGATCGCGGCCTCATGGGCCCAGCTTTCTTGTAC
AAAGTTGGCATTATAAAAAATAATTGCTCATCAATTTGTTGCAACGAACAGGTCACTATCAGTCAAAATA
AAATCATTATTTGCCATCCAGCTGATATCCCCTATAGTGAGTCGTATTACATGGTCATAGCTGTTTCCTG
GCAGCTCTGGCCCGTGTCTCAAAATCTCTGATGTTACATTGCACAAGATAAAAATATATCATCATGCCTC
CTCTAGACCAGCCAGGACAGAAATGCCTCGACTTCGCTGCTACCCAAGGTTGCCGGGTGACGCACACCGT
GGAAACGGATGAAGGCACGAACCCAGTGGACATAAGCCTGTTCGGTTCGTAAGCTGTAATGCAAGTAGCG
TATGCGCTCACGCAACTGGTCCAGAACCTTGACCGAACGCAGCGGTGGTAACGGCGCAGTGGCGGTTTTC
ATGGCTTGTTATGACTGTTTTTTTGGGGTACAGTCTATGCCTCGGGCATCCAAGCAGCAAGCGCGTTACG
CCGTGGGTCGATGTTTGATGTTATGGAGCAGCAACGATGTTACGCAGCAGGGCAGTCGCCCTAAAACAAA
GTTAAACATTATGAGGGAAGCGGTGATCGCCGAAGTATCGACTCAACTATCAGAGGTAGTTGGCGTCATC
GAGCGCCATCTCGAACCGACGTTGCTGGCCGTACATTTGTACGGCTCCGCAGTGGATGGCGGCCTGAAGC
CACACAGTGATATTGATTTGCTGGTTACGGTGACCGTAAGGCTTGATGAAACAACGCGGCGAGCTTTGAT
CAACGACCTTTTGGAAACTTCGGCTTCCCCTGGAGAGAGCGAGATTCTCCGCGCTGTAGAAGTCACCATT
GTTGTGCACGACGACATCATTCCGTGGCGTTATCCAGCTAAGCGCGAACTGCAATTTGGAGAATGGCAGC
GCAATGACATTCTTGCAGGTATCTTCGAGCCAGCCACGATCGACATTGATCTGGCTATCTTGCTGACAAA
AGCAAGAGAACATAGCGTTGCCTTGGTAGGTCCAGCGGCGGAGGAACTCTTTGATCCGGTTCCTGAACAG
GATCTATTTGAGGCGCTAAATGAAACCTTAACGCTATGGAACTCGCCGCCCGACTGGGCTGGCGATGAGC
GAAATGTAGTGCTTACGTTGTCCCGCATTTGGTACAGCGCAGTAACCGGCAAAATCGCGCCGAAGGATGT
CGCTGCCGACTGGGCAATGGAGCGCCTGCCGGCCCAGTATCAGCCCGTCATACTTGAAGCTAGACAGGCT
TATCTTGGACAAGAAGAAGATCGCTTGGCCTCGCGCGCAGATCAGTTGGAAGAATTTGTCCACTACGTGA
AAGGCGAGATCACCAAGGTAGTCGGCAAATAACCCTCGAGCCACCCATGACCAAAATCCCTTAACGTGAG
TTACGCGTCGTTCCACTGAGCGTCAGACCCCGTAGAAAAGATCAAAGGATCTTCTTGAGATCCTTTTTTT
CTGCGCGTAATCTGCTGCTTGCAAACAAAAAAACCACCGCTACCAGCGGTGGTTTGTTTGCCGGATCAAG
AGCTACCAACTCTTTTTCCGAAGGTAACTGGCTTCAGCAGAGCGCAGATACCAAATACTGTTCTTCTAGT
GTAGCCGTAGTTAGGCCACCACTTCAAGAACTCTGTAGCACCGCCTACATACCTCGCTCTGCTAATCCTG
TTACCAGTGGCTGCTGCCAGTGGCGATAAGTCGTGTCTTACCGGGTTGGACTCAAGACGATAGTTACCGG
ATAAGGCGCAGCGGTCGGGCTGAACGGGGGGTTCGTGCACACAGCCCAGCTTGGAGCGAACGACCTACAC
CGAACTGAGATACCTACAGCGTGAGCTATGAGAAAGCGCCACGCTTCCCGAAGGGAGAAAGGCGGACAGG
TATCCGGTAAGCGGCAGGGTCGGAACAGGAGAGCGCACGAGGGAGCTTCCAGGGGGAAACGCCTGGTATC
TTTATAGTCCTGTCGGGTTTCGCCACCTCTGACTTGAGCGTCGATTTTTGTGATGCTCGTCAGGGGGGCG
GAGCCTATGGAAAAACGCCAGCAACGCGGCCTTTTTACGGTTCCTGGCCTTTTGCTGGCCTTTTGCTCAC
ATGTTCTTTCCTGCGTTATCCCCTGATTCTGTGGATAACCGTATTACCGCCTTTGAGTGAGCTGATACCG
CTCGCCGCAGCCGAACGACCGAGCGCAGCGAGTCAGTGAGCGAGGAAGCGGAAGAGCGCCCAATACGCAA
ACCGCCTCTCCCCGCGCGTTGGCCGATTCATTAATGCAGCTGGCACGACAGGTTTCCCGACTGGAAAGCG
GGCAGTGAGCGCAACGCAATTAATACGCGTACCGCTAGCCAGGAAGAGTTTGTAGAAACGCAAAAAGGCC
ATCCGTCAGGATGGCCTTCTGCTTAGTTTGATGCCTGGCAGTTTATGGCGGGCGTCCTGCCCGCCACCCT
CCGGGCCGTTGCTTCACAACGTTCAAATCCGCTCCCGGCGGATTTGTCCTACTCAGGAGAGCGTTCACCG
ACAAACAACAGATAAAACGAAAGGCCCAGTCTTCCGACTGAGCCTTTCGTTTTATTTGATGCCTGGCAGT
TCCCTACTCTCGCGTTAACGCTAGCATGGATGTTTTCCCAGTCACGACGTTGTAAAACGACGGCCAGTCT
TAAGCTCGGGCCC
Features (pLannotate 1.2.2; 12 found; start..end, strand, type, name):
      1..97      +  protein_bind   attL1: mutant version of attL; recombination site for the Gateway® LR reaction LR Clonase™
    130..768     +  CDS            R1A_SARS (fragment): Experimental evidence at protein level: Swiss-Prot protein existence level 1. [Non-structural protein 10]: Plays a pivotal role in viral transcription by stimulating both nsp14 3'-5' exoribonuclease and nsp16 2'-O-methyltransferase activities. Therefore plays an essential role in viral mRNAs cap methylation. From Severe acute respiratory syndrome coronavirus (SARS-CoV).
    755..853     -  protein_bind   attL2: mutant version of attL; recombination site for the Gateway® LR reaction LR Clonase™
    871..889     -  promoter       T7 promoter: promoter for bacteriophage T7 RNA polymerase
   1079..1102    +  promoter       Pc promoter (fragment): intI1 (promoter lies within the coding sequence); class 1 integron promoter
   1278..1334    +  CDS            GmR (fragment): gentamycin acetyltransferase; aacC1; confers resistance to gentamycin
   1341..2132    +  CDS            SmR: aminoglycoside adenylyltransferase (Murphy, 1985); aadA; confers resistance to spectinomycin and streptomycin
   2225..2813    +  rep_origin     ori: high-copy-number ColE1/pMB1/pBR322/pUC origin of replication
   2996..3088    +  CDS            lacI (fragment): lac repressor; lacI; The lac repressor binds to the lac operator to inhibit transcription in E. coli. This inhibition can be relieved by adding lactose or isopropyl-β-D-thiogalactopyranoside (IPTG).
   3143..3170    -  terminator     rrnB T2 terminator: transcription terminator T2 from the E. coli rrnB gene
   3302..3345    +  terminator     rrnB T1 terminator: Escherichia coli rrnB; transcription terminator T1 from the E. coli rrnB gene
   3392..3428    -  CDS            lacZα (fragment): LacZα fragment of β-galactosidase; lacZ fragment
