[The description below was written by a language model from this plasmid's Addgene catalogue record and pLannotate feature annotations shown in this document.]
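Description:
pEntry_SARS-CoV-1-nsp8 is a Gateway-compatible Entry clone built on the pENTR223.1 backbone, carrying the coding sequence for non-structural protein 8 (nsp8) of SARS-CoV-1, a mature cleavage product of the ORF1ab replicase polyprotein. The plasmid is maintained in E. coli at high copy from a ColE1/pUC-type origin and is selected with spectinomycin through the aadA (SmR) aminoglycoside adenylyltransferase gene, which sits downstream of a class 1 integron Pc promoter fragment and a short remnant of a gentamicin resistance gene. The sequenced record is about 3.4 kb, consistent with the stated backbone of roughly 2.8 kb plus a 594 bp insert.

The synthesized insert was cloned between two SfiI sites and lies between attL1 and attL2, so an LR recombination reaction can move it into any attR-containing Destination vector. According to the depositor, the 5' linker supplies a BamHI-flanked ATG start codon, needed because nsp8 is normally released by proteolysis and has no initiator of its own, while the 3' linker provides a TAA stop codon bracketed by PacI and AsiSI sites. The automated annotation matches the insert to the SARS-CoV replicase polyprotein 1a; its accompanying functional text refers to nsp10 and is generic to the polyprotein entry rather than specific to this fragment. The entry vector has no promoter oriented to express the insert: a T7 promoter lies outside attL2 on the opposite strand, and rrnB T1 and T2 terminators upstream of attL1 insulate the cassette from read-through transcription. Small lacI and lacZα fragments are backbone remnants. The clone belongs to a collection of human coronavirus protein-coding sequences designed for flexible transfer into expression or interaction-assay vectors.
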