Addgene plasmid #168850: pEntry_SARS-CoV-1-nsp8
Purpose: Gateway-compatible Entry vector
Depositing lab: Pascal Falter-Braun. Depositing organization: Helmholtz Munich. Publication: A resource of human coronavirus protein-coding sequences in a flexible, multipurpose Gateway Entry clone collection. Weller B, Lin CW, Pogoutse O, Sauer M, Marin-de la Rosa N, Strobel A, Young V, Knapp JJ, Rayhan A, Falter C, Kim DK, Roth FP, Falter-Braun P. G3 (Bethesda). 2023 Jul 5;13(7):jkad105. doi: 10.1093/g3journal/jkad105. PubMed 37267226.
Backbone
  Vector backbone: pENTR223.1*SfiI
  Backbone size w/o insert (bp): 2800
  Vector type: Gateway-compatible Entry vector
Growth in bacteria
  Bacterial resistance: Spectinomycin, 50 μg/mL
  Growth temperature: 37°C
  Growth strain: DH5alpha
  Copy number: High Copy
Gene/Insert
  Gene/Insert name: SARS-CoV-1-nsp8 (alt name: nsp8)
  Species: Other
  Insert size (bp): 594
  Entrez Gene: ORF1ab (a.k.a. sarsp1)
  Cloning method: Restriction Enzyme; 5′ cloning site SfiI (unknown if destroyed); 3′ cloning site SfiI (unknown if destroyed)
  Sequencing primers: 5′ M13 uni (-21); 3′ M13 rev (-29)
Resource information
  A portion of this plasmid was derived from a plasmid made by: Synthesized by Twist Bioscience
Terms and licenses: Academic/Nonprofit Terms; Industry Terms: Not Available to Industry
Depositor comments: 5'-linker: SfiI-BamHI-ATG-BamHI (GGCCGTCAaggccaggatccatgggatcc), 3'-linker: PacI-TAA-AsiSI-SfiI (cttaatTAAgacgcgatcgcggcctcatGGGCC).
How to cite: pEntry_SARS-CoV-1-nsp8 was a gift from Pascal Falter-Braun (Addgene plasmid # 168850 ; http://n2t.net/addgene:168850 ; RRID:Addgene_168850)
