>Addgene plasmid #168850 | pEntry_SARS-CoV-1-nsp8 | depositor partial sequence | sequence record 327264 | gene-specific Insert sequence
GCTATTGCTTCAGAATTTAGTTCTTTACCATCATATGCCGCTTATGCCACTGCCCAGGAGGCCTATGAGC
AGGCTGTAGCTAATGGTGATTCTGAAGTCGTTCTCAAAAAGTTAAAGAAATCTTTGAATGTGGCTAAATC
TGAGTTTGACCGTGATGCTGCCATGCAACGCAAGTTGGAAAAGATGGCAGATCAGGCTATGACCCAAATG
TACAAACAGGCAAGATCTGAGGACAAGAGGGCAAAAGTAACTAGTGCTATGCAAACAATGCTCTTCACTA
TGCTTAGGAAGCTTGATAATGATGCACTTAACAACATTATCAACAATGCGCGTGATGGTTGTGTTCCACT
CAACATCATACCATTGACTACAGCAGCCAAACTCATGGTTGTTGTCCCTGATTATGGTACCTACAAGAAC
ACTTGTGATGGTAACACCTTTACATATGCATCTGCACTCTGGGAAATCCAGCAAGTTGTTGATGCGGATA
GCAAGATTGTTCAACTTAGTGAAATTAACATGGACAATTCACCAAATTTGGCTTGGCCTCTTATTGTTAC
AGCTCTAAGAGCCAACTCAGCTGTTAAACTACAG
